Addgene plasmid #233028: pAAV-EFS-CasRx-HA-mCherry-pA
Purpose: To Express HA tagged CasRX-mCherry fusion protein from the mammalian EFS promoter
Depositing lab: Jonathan Ploski. Depositing organization: Pennsylvania State University, College of Medicine. Publication: Adeno-associated viral vector resource for the RNA-targeting Cas13d: A comparison of high-fidelity variants, DjCas13d and hfCas13d. Back F, Sandoval A, Vu LM, Hong VM, Bhaskara A, Rodriguez SR, O'Brien JT, Kolber BJ, Kroener S, Ploski JE. Mol Ther Methods Clin Dev. 2025 Aug 20;33(4):101565. doi: 10.1016/j.omtm.2025.101565. eCollection 2025 Dec 11. PubMed 41020266.
Backbone
  Vector backbone: pAAV
  Vector type: AAV
Growth in bacteria
  Bacterial resistance: Ampicillin, 100 μg/mL
  Growth temperature: 37°C
  Growth strain: NEB Stable
  Copy number: High Copy
Gene/Insert
  Gene/Insert name: CasRx-mCherry
  Species: Synthetic
  Tag / fusion protein: mCherry (C terminal on insert)
  Cloning method: Unknown
Terms and licenses: Academic/Nonprofit Terms; Industry Terms: Not Available to Industry
How to cite: pAAV-EFS-CasRx-HA-mCherry-pA was a gift from Jonathan Ploski (Addgene plasmid # 233028 ; http://n2t.net/addgene:233028 ; RRID:Addgene_233028)
