[The description below was written by a language model from this plasmid's Addgene catalogue record and pLannotate feature annotations shown in this document.]
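Description:
pAAV-EFS-CasRx-HA-mCherry-pA is an adeno-associated virus transfer plasmid of about 6.9 kb, built on a pAAV backbone for expressing an RNA-targeting CRISPR effector in mammalian cells. In bacteria it replicates from a high-copy ColE1/pUC-type origin and is selected through the β-lactamase (AmpR) gene driven by its own promoter. An f1 phage origin is also present, along with small remnants of the pBR322 bom and rop regions that appear to be backbone leftovers. The expression cassette lies between AAV2 inverted terminal repeats, the cis elements needed for replication and packaging of the genome into AAV particles. The annotation detects the downstream ITR in full but only two short fragments of the upstream one, which may reflect the difficulty of sequencing or annotating these structured repeats rather than a true truncation. The record lists a recombination-deficient strain for propagation, consistent with the usual concern about ITR stability.

The payload is a single open reading frame driven by the EFS promoter, the compact core of the human EF-1α promoter, which saves space in a size-limited AAV genome. It encodes RfxCas13d (CasRx), the type VI RNA-guided RNase from Ruminococcus flavefaciens, followed by an HA epitope (annotated as a fragment of a 3xHA tag, so probably a single copy) and a C-terminal mCherry fusion. A short synthetic polyadenylation signal terminates the transcript. No guide RNA cassette is annotated, so targeting crRNAs would have to be supplied separately. The HA tag and red fluorescence allow detection of the effector in transduced cells. The plasmid belongs to an AAV resource for Cas13d-based RNA targeting that compares high-fidelity variants.
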