Features (pLannotate 1.2.2; 15 found; start..end, strand, type, name):
      1..589     +  rep_origin     ori: high-copy-number ColE1/pMB1/pBR322/pUC origin of replication
    662..689     +  repeat_region  AAV2 ITR (fragment): inverted terminal repeat of adeno-associated virus serotype 2 inverted
    718..745     +  repeat_region  AAV2 ITR (fragment): inverted terminal repeat of adeno-associated virus serotype 2 inverted
    834..1045    +  promoter       EF-1α core promoter: core promoter for human elongation factor EF-1α
   1108..4005    +  CDS            RfxCas13d: RNA-targeting Type VI CRISPR protein from Ruminococcus flavefaciens strain XPD3002 (Konermann et al., 2018)
   4045..4071    +  CDS            3xHA (fragment): three tandem HA epitope tags
   4087..4793    +  CDS            mCherry (fragment): monomeric derivative of DsRed fluorescent protein (Shaner et al., 2004) mammalian codon-optimized
   4801..4849    +  polyA_signal   poly(A) signal: synthetic polyadenylation signal
   4857..4997    +  repeat_region  AAV2 ITR: inverted terminal repeat of adeno-associated virus serotype 2 inverted
   5002..5053    -  misc_feature   bom (fragment): basis of mobility region from pBR322
   5072..5527    +  rep_origin     f1 ori (sequence partly withheld): f1 bacteriophage origin of replication; arrow indicates direction of (+) strand synthesis
   5528..5577    -  misc_feature   bom (fragment): basis of mobility region from pBR322
   5679..5714    -  CDS            rop (fragment): Rop protein, which maintains plasmids at low copy number; rop
   5809..5913    +  promoter       AmpR promoter: bla
   5914..6774    +  CDS            AmpR: β-lactamase; bla; confers resistance to ampicillin, carbenicillin, and related antibiotics
>Addgene plasmid #233028 | pAAV-EFS-CasRx-HA-mCherry-pA | addgene full sequence | sequence record 464619 | Addgene NGS Result
TTGAGATCCTTTTTTTCTGCGCGTAATCTGCTGCTTGCAAACAAAAAAACCACCGCTACCAGCGGTGGTT
TGTTTGCCGGATCAAGAGCTACCAACTCTTTTTCCGAAGGTAACTGGCTTCAGCAGAGCGCAGATACCAA
ATACTGTTCTTCTAGTGTAGCCGTAGTTAGGCCACCACTTCAAGAACTCTGTAGCACCGCCTACATACCT
CGCTCTGCTAATCCTGTTACCAGTGGCTGCTGCCAGTGGCGATAAGTCGTGTCTTACCGGGTTGGACTCA
AGACGATAGTTACCGGATAAGGCGCAGCGGTCGGGCTGAACGGGGGGTTCGTGCACACAGCCCAGCTTGG
AGCGAACGACCTACACCGAACTGAGATACCTACAGCGTGAGCTATGAGAAAGCGCCACGCTTCCCGAAGG
GAGAAAGGCGGACAGGTATCCGGTAAGCGGCAGGGTCGGAACAGGAGAGCGCACGAGGGAGCTTCCAGGG
GGAAACGCCTGGTATCTTTATAGTCCTGTCGGGTTTCGCCACCTCTGACTTGAGCGTCGATTTTTGTGAT
GCTCGTCAGGGGGGCGGAGCCTATGGAAAAACGCCAGCAACGCGGCCTTTTTACGGTTCCTGGCCTTTTG
CTGGCCTTTTGCTCACATGTCCTGCAGGCAGCTGCGCGCTCGCTCGCTCACTGAGGCCGCCCGGGCGTCG
GGCGACCTTTGGTCGCCCGGCCTCAGTGAGCGAGCGAGCGCGCAGAGAGGGAGTGGCCAACTCCATCACT
AGGGGTTCCTGCGGCCTCTAGAGCTAGGCGTCCTAGAGTCGAGTGGCTCCGGTGCCCGTCAGTGGGCAGA
GCGCACATCGCCCACAGTCCCCGAGAAGTTGGGGGGAGGGGTCGGCAATTGAACGGGTGCCTAGAGAAGG
TGGCGCGGGGTAAACTGGGAAAGTGATGTCGTGTACTGGCTCCGCCTTTTTCCCGAGGGTGGGGGAGAAC
CGTATATAAGTGCAGTAGTCGCCGTGAACGTTCTTTTTCGCAACGGGTTTGCCGCCAGAACACAGGTGTC
GTGACGCGGACCGGTGCCACCATGAGCCCCAAGAAGAAGAGAAAGGTGGAGGCCAGCATCGAAAAAAAAA
AGTCCTTCGCCAAGGGCATGGGCGTGAAGTCCACACTCGTGTCCGGCTCCAAAGTGTACATGACAACCTT
CGCCGAAGGCAGCGACGCCAGGCTGGAAAAGATCGTGGAGGGCGACAGCATCAGGAGCGTGAATGAGGGC
GAGGCCTTCAGCGCTGAAATGGCCGATAAAAACGCCGGCTATAAGATCGGCAACGCCAAATTCAGCCATC
CTAAGGGCTACGCCGTGGTGGCTAACAACCCTCTGTATACAGGACCCGTCCAGCAGGATATGCTCGGCCT
GAAGGAAACTCTGGAAAAGAGGTACTTCGGCGAGAGCGCTGATGGCAATGACAATATTTGTATCCAGGTG
ATCCATAACATCCTGGACATTGAAAAAATCCTCGCCGAATACATTACCAACGCCGCCTACGCCGTCAACA
ATATCTCCGGCCTGGATAAGGACATTATTGGATTCGGCAAGTTCTCCACAGTGTATACCTACGACGAATT
CAAAGACCCCGAGCACCATAGGGCCGCTTTCAACAATAACGATAAGCTCATCAACGCCATCAAGGCCCAG
TATGACGAGTTCGACAACTTCCTCGATAACCCCAGACTCGGCTATTTCGGCCAGGCCTTTTTCAGCAAGG
AGGGCAGAAATTACATCATCAATTACGGCAACGAATGCTATGACATTCTGGCCCTCCTGAGCGGACTGAG
GCACTGGGTGGTCCATAACAACGAAGAAGAGTCCAGGATCTCCAGGACCTGGCTCTACAACCTCGATAAG
AACCTCGACAACGAATACATCTCCACCCTCAACTACCTCTACGACAGGATCACCAATGAGCTGACCAACT
CCTTCTCCAAGAACTCCGCCGCCAACGTGAACTATATTGCCGAAACTCTGGGAATCAACCCTGCCGAATT
CGCCGAACAATATTTCAGATTCAGCATTATGAAAGAGCAGAAAAACCTCGGATTCAATATCACCAAGCTC
AGGGAAGTGATGCTGGACAGGAAGGATATGTCCGAGATCAGGAAAAATCATAAGGTGTTCGACTCCATCA
GGACCAAGGTCTACACCATGATGGACTTTGTGATTTATAGGTATTACATCGAAGAGGATGCCAAGGTGGC
TGCCGCCAATAAGTCCCTCCCCGATAATGAGAAGTCCCTGAGCGAGAAGGATATCTTTGTGATTAACCTG
AGGGGCTCCTTCAACGACGACCAGAAGGATGCCCTCTACTACGATGAAGCTAATAGAATTTGGAGAAAGC
TCGAAAATATCATGCACAACATCAAGGAATTTAGGGGAAACAAGACAAGAGAGTATAAGAAGAAGGACGC
CCCTAGACTGCCCAGAATCCTGCCCGCTGGCCGTGATGTTTCCGCCTTCAGCAAACTCATGTATGCCCTG
ACCATGTTCCTGGATGGCAAGGAGATCAACGACCTCCTGACCACCCTGATTAATAAATTCGATAACATCC
AGAGCTTCCTGAAGGTGATGCCTCTCATCGGAGTCAACGCTAAGTTCGTGGAGGAATACGCCTTTTTCAA
AGACTCCGCCAAGATCGCCGATGAGCTGAGGCTGATCAAGTCCTTCGCTAGAATGGGAGAACCTATTGCC
GATGCCAGGAGGGCCATGTATATCGACGCCATCCGTATTTTAGGAACCAACCTGTCCTATGATGAGCTCA
AGGCCCTCGCCGACACCTTTTCCCTGGACGAGAACGGAAACAAGCTCAAGAAAGGCAAGCACGGCATGAG
AAATTTCATTATTAATAACGTGATCAGCAATAAAAGGTTCCACTACCTGATCAGATACGGTGATCCTGCC
CACCTCCATGAGATCGCCAAAAACGAGGCCGTGGTGAAGTTCGTGCTCGGCAGGATCGCTGACATCCAGA
AAAAACAGGGCCAGAACGGCAAGAACCAGATCGACAGGTACTACGAAACTTGTATCGGAAAGGATAAGGG
CAAGAGCGTGAGCGAAAAGGTGGACGCTCTCACAAAGATCATCACCGGAATGAACTACGACCAATTCGAC
AAGAAAAGGAGCGTCATTGAGGACACCGGCAGGGAAAACGCCGAGAGGGAGAAGTTTAAAAAGATCATCA
GCCTGTACCTCACCGTGATCTACCACATCCTCAAGAATATTGTCAATATCAACGCCAGGTACGTCATCGG
ATTCCATTGCGTCGAGCGTGATGCTCAACTGTACAAGGAGAAAGGCTACGACATCAATCTCAAGAAACTG
GAAGAGAAGGGATTCAGCTCCGTCACCAAGCTCTGCGCTGGCATTGATGAAACTGCCCCCGATAAGAGAA
AGGACGTGGAAAAGGAGATGGCTGAAAGAGCCAAGGAGAGCATTGACAGCCTCGAGAGCGCCAACCCCAA
GCTGTATGCCAATTACATCAAATACAGCGACGAGAAGAAAGCCGAGGAGTTCACCAGGCAGATTAACAGG
GAGAAGGCCAAAACCGCCCTGAACGCCTACCTGAGGAACACCAAGTGGAATGTGATCATCAGGGAGGACC
TCCTGAGAATTGACAACAAGACATGTACCCTGTTCAGAAACAAGGCCGTCCACCTGGAAGTGGCCAGGTA
TGTCCACGCCTATATCAACGACATTGCCGAGGTCAATTCCTACTTCCAACTGTACCATTACATCATGCAG
AGAATTATCATGAATGAGAGGTACGAGAAAAGCAGCGGAAAGGTGTCCGAGTACTTCGACGCTGTGAATG
ACGAGAAGAAGTACAACGATAGGCTCCTGAAACTGCTGTGTGTGCCTTTCGGCTACTGTATCCCCAGGTT
TAAGAACCTGAGCATCGAGGCCCTGTTCGATAGGAACGAGGCCGCCAAGTTCGACAAGGAGAAAAAGAAG
GTGTCCGGCAATTCCGGATCCGGACCTAAGAAAAAGAGGAAGGTGGCCGCTGCGTACCCATACGATGTTC
CAGATTACGCTGCCAGCGGCAGTGGAGTGAGCAAGGGCGAGGAGGATAACATGGCCATCATCAAGGAGTT
CATGCGCTTCAAGGTGCACATGGAGGGCTCCGTGAACGGCCACGAGTTCGAGATCGAGGGCGAGGGCGAG
GGCCGCCCCTACGAGGGCACCCAGACCGCCAAGCTGAAGGTGACCAAGGGTGGCCCCCTGCCCTTCGCCT
GGGACATCCTGTCCCCTCAGTTCATGTACGGCTCCAAGGCCTACGTGAAGCACCCCGCCGACATCCCCGA
CTACTTGAAGCTGTCCTTCCCCGAGGGCTTCAAGTGGGAGCGCGTGATGAACTTCGAGGACGGCGGCGTG
GTGACCGTGACCCAGGACTCCTCCCTGCAGGACGGCGAGTTCATCTACAAGGTGAAGCTGCGCGGCACCA
ACTTCCCCTCCGACGGCCCCGTAATGCAGAAGAAGACCATGGGCTGGGAGGCCTCCTCCGAGCGGATGTA
CCCCGAGGACGGCGCCCTGAAGGGCGAGATCAAGCAGAGGCTGAAGCTGAAGGACGGCGGCCACTACGAC
GCTGAGGTCAAGACCACCTACAAGGCCAAGAAGCCCGTGCAGCTGCCCGGCGCCTACAACGTCAACATCA
AGTTGGACATCACCTCCCACAACGAGGACTACACCATCGTGGAACAGTACGAACGCGCCGAGGGCCGCCA
CTCCACCGGCGGCATGGACGAGCTGTACAAGTAAAAGCTTAATAAAAGATCTTTATTTTCATTAGATCTG
TGTGTTGGTTTTTTGTGTGCGGCCGCAGGAACCCCTAGTGATGGAGTTGGCCACTCCCTCTCTGCGCGCT
CGCTCGCTCACTGAGGCCGGGCGACCAAAGGTCGCCCGACGCCCGGGCTTTGCCCGGGCGGCCTCAGTGA
GCGAGCGAGCGCGCAGCTGCCTGCAGGGGCGCCTGATGCGGTATTTTCTCCTTACGCATCTGTGCGGTAT
TTCACACCGCATA
[95 nt withheld, positions 5054-5148]
T
[46 nt withheld, positions 5150-5195]
C
[141 nt withheld, positions 5197-5337]
CCTTTGACGTTGGAGTCCACGTTCTTT
[37 nt withheld, positions 5365-5401]
ACTCTATCTCGGGCTATTCTTTTGATTTATAAGGGATTTTGCCGATTTCGGTCTATTGGTTAAAAAATGA
GCTGATTTAACAAAAATTTAACGCGAATTTTAACAAAATATTAACGTTTACAATTTTATGGTGCACTCTC
AGTACAATCTGCTCTGATGCCGCATAGTTAAGCCAGCCCCGACACCCGCCAACACCCGCTGACGCGCCCT
GACGGGCTTGTCTGCTCCCGGCATCCGCTTACAGACAAGCTGTGACCGTCTCCGGGAGCTGCATGTGTCA
GAGGTTTTCACCGTCATCACCGAAACGCGCGAGACGAAAGGGCCTCGTGATACGCCTATTTTTATAGGTT
AATGTCATGATAATAATGGTTTCTTAGACGTCAGGTGGCACTTTTCGGGGAAATGTGCGCGGAACCCCTA
TTTGTTTATTTTTCTAAATACATTCAAATATGTATCCGCTCATGAGACAATAACCCTGATAAATGCTTCA
ATAATATTGAAAAAGGAAGAGTATGAGTATTCAACATTTCCGTGTCGCCCTTATTCCCTTTTTTGCGGCA
TTTTGCCTTCCTGTTTTTGCTCACCCAGAAACGCTGGTGAAAGTAAAAGATGCTGAAGATCAGTTGGGTG
CACGAGTGGGTTACATCGAACTGGATCTCAACAGCGGTAAGATCCTTGAGAGTTTTCGCCCCGAAGAACG
TTTTCCAATGATGAGCACTTTTAAAGTTCTGCTATGTGGCGCGGTATTATCCCGTATTGACGCCGGGCAA
GAGCAACTCGGTCGCCGCATACACTATTCTCAGAATGACTTGGTTGAGTACTCACCAGTCACAGAAAAGC
ATCTTACGGATGGCATGACAGTAAGAGAATTATGCAGTGCTGCCATAACCATGAGTGATAACACTGCGGC
CAACTTACTTCTGACAACGATCGGAGGACCGAAGGAGCTAACCGCTTTTTTGCACAACATGGGGGATCAT
GTAACTCGCCTTGATCGTTGGGAACCGGAGCTGAATGAAGCCATACCAAACGACGAGCGTGACACCACGA
TGCCTGTAGCAATGGCAACAACGTTGCGCAAACTATTAACTGGCGAACTACTTACTCTAGCTTCCCGGCA
ACAATTAATAGACTGGATGGAGGCGGATAAAGTTGCAGGACCACTTCTGCGCTCGGCCCTTCCGGCTGGC
TGGTTTATTGCTGATAAATCTGGAGCCGGTGAGCGTGGAAGCCGCGGTATCATTGCAGCACTGGGGCCAG
ATGGTAAGCCCTCCCGTATCGTAGTTATCTACACGACGGGGAGTCAGGCAACTATGGATGAACGAAATAG
ACAGATCGCTGAGATAGGTGCCTCACTGATTAAGCATTGGTAACTGTCAGACCAAGTTTACTCATATATA
CTTTAGATTGATTTAAAACTTCATTTTTAATTTAAAAGGATCTAGGTGAAGATCCTTTTTGATAATCTCA
TGACCAAAATCCCTTAACGTGAGTTTTCGTTCCACTGAGCGTCAGACCCCGTAGAAAAGATCAAAGGATC
TTC
